>Addgene plasmid #153727 | pGBW-m4134504 | addgene full sequence | sequence record 300727 | Ginkgo NGS Result
TCCATATATGGGCTATGAACTAATGACCCCGTAATTGATTACTAGATCTGGCTACACTCGATCAGCAGTT
AGATAATAAAATCGCTATCCATCGAAGATGGATGTGTGTTGGTTTTTTGTGTGTGTAACGCAACGATTGA
TAGCATAACCCCTTGGGGCCTCTAAACGGGTCTTGAGGGGTTTTTTGAATTGAGAGGTAGCTGAAGCTGC
TGTTATGACCACTAGAGGGAAGAAGATACCTGTGGAGCTAATGGTCCAAGATGTCGGGAGCCGCGATCGC
TGCCAAAAAGGTAAGCTGACGATAGCTGACGAGATTCGATGCCCGACGAGCAAATGAGCGCCACGGCTGT
TCGCGTAAGCTCGAAACGACGGAGATTCGATAGAGCCAGAGTCGAGTTTAAACGATTCGGGATCTTAAGG
ATAAATTTCTGGTAAGGAGGACACGTATGGAAGTGGGCAAGTTGGGGAAGCCGTATCCGTTGCTGAATCT
GGCATATGTGGGAGTATAAGACGCGCAGCGTCGCATCAGGCATTTTTTTCTGCGCCAATGCACCTAGAAT
CGGTTACCAATGCTTAATCAGTGAGGCACCTATCTCAGCGATCTGTCTATTTCGTTCATCCATAGTTGCC
TGACTCCCCGTCGTGTAGATAACTACGATACGGGAGGGCTTACCATCTGGCCCCAGTGCTGCAATGATAC
CGCGAGACCCACGCTCACCGGCTCCAGATTTATCAGCAATAAACCAGCCAGCCGGAAGGGCCGAGCGCAG
AAGTGGTCCTGCAACTTTATCCGCCTCCATCCAGTCTATCAACTGTTGCCGGGAAGCTAGAGTAAGTAGT
TCGCCAGTTAATAGTTTACGCAAGGTTGTTGCCATTGCTACAGGCATCGTGGTGTCACGCTCGTCGTTTG
GTATGGCTTCATTCAGCTCCGGTTCCCAACGATCAAGGCGAGTTACATGATCCCCCATGTTGTGCAAAAA
AGCGGTTAGCTCCTTCGGTCCTCCAATCGTTGTCAGAAGTAAGTTGGCCGCAGTGTTATCACTCATGGTT
ATGGCAGCACTGCATAATTCTCTTACTGTCATGCCATCCGTAAGATGCTTTTCTGTGACTGGTGAATACT
CAACCAAGTCATTCTGAGAATAGTGTATGCGGCGACCGAGTTGCTCTTGCCCGGCGTCAATACGGGATAA
TACCGCGCCACATAGCAGAACTTTAAAAGTGCTCATCATTGGAAAGCGTTCTTCGGGGCGAAAACTCTCA
AGGATCTTACCGCTGTTGAGATCCAGTTCGATGTAACCCACTCGCGCACCCAACTGATCTTCAGCATCTT
TTACTTTCACCAGCGTTTCTGGGTGAGCAAAAACAGGAAGGCAAAATGCCGCAAAAAAGGGAATAAGGGC
GACACGGAAATGTTGAATACTCATGCGAAAGCCTCCTGCTGATCCTGTCTCTTGATAGATGTTTGCAAAA
GCTAGGACTCGATTATACGTTGACCGATCAGACTATCAATATCTAGGTTTAAACAGATCGGTACGCTGCC
GTGACCAGGCTTGAGTACAATATCTGACGATTGGACTTCCTGGGTCCCAAGCTGGATTCCGACTGGCTGA
CTGCCAAGCAACGATATGGATCGTCGAGACTCGCACTGAGAGGATCGTTCTCGGTACACCAGGCGCGCCC
CGATTTCGATATTCCTCGGATCTCGGATAGATCGGGATTGAGGATGTAGGTTGAACTTCTCTCGGGTGAT
CCCGATCTCGGATATTCGGGATTGGAGTAATACCTGGCGATAGGCGCTGCCAAGCAATAGCCAAGGCGCA
AGGCCGGCCAAGAGACTTGCGATAGTTCGTTCGAGAGGTAGCCTGCAAGATGGATCGGACGAAAGGTTTG
AAGATTTTCCGACGAGGGCCTTGGAGAGTTCGGAAATTTAAATGCAACTATGGATGAACGAAATAGACAG
ATCGCTGAGATAGGTGCCTCACTGATTAAGCATTGGTAACTGTCAGACCAAGTTTACTCATATATACTTT
AGATTGATTTAAAACTTCATTTTTAATTTAAAAGGATCTAGGTGAAGATCCTTTTTGATAATCTCATGAC
CAAAATCCCTTAACGTGAGTTTTCGTTCCACTGAGCGTCAGACCCCGTAGAAAAGATCAAAGGATCTTCT
TGAGATCCTTTTTTTCTGCGCGTAATCTGCTGCTTGCAAACAAAAAAACCACCGCTACCAGCGGTGGTTT
GTTTGCCGGATCAAGAGCTACCAACTCTTTTTCCGAAGGTAACTGGCTTCAGCAGAGCGCAGATACCAAA
TACTGTTCTTCTAGTGTAGCCGTAGTTAGGCCACCACTTCAAGAACTCTGTAGCACCGCCTACATACCTC
GCTCTGCTAATCCTGTTACCAGTGGCTGCTGCCAGTGGCGATAAGTCGTGTCTTACCGGGTTGGACTCAA
GACGATAGTTACCGGATAAGGCGCAGCGGTCGGGCTGAACGGGGGGTTCGTGCACACAGCCCAGCTTGGA
GCGAACGACCTACACCGAACTGAGATACCTACAGCGTGAGCTATGAGAAAGCGCCACGCTTCCCGAAGGG
AGAAAGGCGGACAGGTATCCGGTAAGCGGCAGGGTCGGAACAGGAGAGCGCACGAGGGAGCTTCCAGGGG
GAAACGCCTGGTATCTTTATAGTCCTGTCGGGTTTCGCCACCTCTGACTTGAGCGTCGATTTTTGTGATG
CTCGTCAGGGGGGCGGAGCCTATGGAAAAACGCCAGCAACGCGGCCTTTTTACGGTTCCTGGCCTTTTGC
TGGCCTTTTGCTCACATGATTTAAATGAAACTCGTAATCGGAGAACGGGTGCAATAGCAAGGACCAGATC
GAACTTGACTGACGCAATTCTGAGCGTAGTCGAAACCCAGACAAGTCGATCTCGCCAAGTAGCTGACTTG
ACTGGTTAATTAAGTTTCGATAGCCCAAGGTAACCAATGAGATTAGGGAGGGAAGAAAGTTTGATGAACT
ACTTCTGACCCCTAGTGGTGTCCAGAAAAGACCATTAAAGGAATGTCTTGATCGAAATCGAGAGATCGCC
TGCAGGATAGCTGACGACCTTAAGGATAAATTTCTGGTAAGGAGGACACGTATGGAAGTGGGCAAGTTGG
GGAAGCCGTATCCGTTGCTGAATCTGGCATATGTGGGAGTATAAGACGCGCAGCGTCGCATCAGGCATTT
TTTTCTGCGCCAATGCCGGTAGATAGCAATCCGGCCCGAGGGGCACAAAAAACCCCTCAAGACCCGTTTA
GAGGCCCCAAGGGGTTATGCTACGATACCGATAGAGATGGGCCAATACCACATTTGTAGAGGTTTTACTT
GCTTTAAAAAACCTCCCACACCTCCCCCTGAACCTGAAACATAAAATGAATGCAATTGTTGTTGTTAACT
TGTTTATTGCAGCTTATAATGGTTACAAATAAAGCAATAGCATCACAAATTTCACAAATAAAGCATTTTT
TTCACTGCATTCTAGTTGTGGTTTGTCCAAACTCATCAATGTATCTTATCATGTCTGTGAGCTGAAGGTA
CGCTGTATCTCAGTCAGTCAAGCTAGCTTAATGGTGATGGTGATGGTGCGACTGAAAGTAAAGGTTTTCA
GTTAGGTTAAAGTTCACGACGTCTACCTGAGCAATGTAATTGCGAGAGTTCATCCTACATAAAAGGAGTG
AATAGATCGTGAATGGAAAGGCGAAAACATTTATGTACCCCATGGTGGCGGCCGCTGGCGGGTGTGTCGA
GTGGATGGTAGGATCGACAAAGATCTGATCTGACGGTTCACTAAACCAGCTCTGCTTATATAGACCTCCC
ACCGTACACGCCTACCGCCCATTTGCGTCAATGGGGCGGAGTTGTTACGACATTTTGGAAAGTCCCGTTG
ATTTTGGTGCCAAAACAAACTCCCATTGACGTCAATGGGGTGGAGACTTGGAAATCCCCGTGAGTCAAAC
CGCTATCCACGCCCATTGATGTACTGCCAAAACCGCATCAGCATGGTAATAGCGATGACTAATACGTAGA
TGTACTGCCAAGTAGGAAAGTCCCATAAGGTCATGTACTGGGCATAATGCCAGGCGGGCCATTTACCGTC
ATTGACGTCAATAGGGGGCGTACTTGGCATATGATACACTTGATGTACTGCCAAGTGGGCAGTTTACCGT
AAATACTCCACCCATTGACGTCAATGGAAAGTCCCTATTGGCGTTACTATGGGAACATACGTCATTATTG
ACGTCAATGGGCGGGGGTCGTTGGGCGGTCAGCCAGGCGGGCCATTTACCGTAAGTTATGTAACGCGGAA
C
Features (pLannotate 1.2.2; 17 found; start..end, strand, type, name):
      1..44      -  enhancer       CMV enhancer (fragment): human cytomegalovirus immediate early enhancer
     75..123     +  polyA_signal   poly(A) signal: synthetic polyadenylation signal
    141..187     +  terminator     T7 terminator: transcription terminator for bacteriophage T7 RNA polymerase
    192..263     -  misc_feature   5' β-globin insulator: insulator upstream of the human β-globin locus (Farrell et al., 2002)
    415..551     -  terminator     rrnG terminator: transcription terminator from the E. coli ribosomal RNA rrnG operon (Albrechtsen et al., 1991)
    564..1424    -  CDS            AmpR: β-lactamase; bla; confers resistance to ampicillin, carbenicillin, and related antibiotics
   1934..1998    +  CDS            bla(M) (fragment): β-lactamase lacking the signal sequence; bla(M); allows cytosolic expression of β-lactamase
   2170..2758    +  rep_origin     ori: high-copy-number ColE1/pMB1/pBR322/pUC origin of replication
   2984..3055    -  misc_feature   3' β-globin insulator: insulator downstream of the human β-globin locus (Farrell et al., 2002)
   3100..3236    -  terminator     rrnG terminator: transcription terminator from the E. coli ribosomal RNA rrnG operon (Albrechtsen et al., 1991)
   3266..3312    -  terminator     T7 terminator: transcription terminator for bacteriophage T7 RNA polymerase
   3335..3404    +  CDS            large T antigen (fragment): large T antigen from SV40 (simian virus 40)
   3427..3548    +  polyA_signal   SV40 poly(A) signal: SV40 polyadenylation signal
   3601..3618    -  CDS            6xHis: 6xHis affinity tag
   3828..3879    -  promoter       CMVd2 promoter: truncated human cytomegalovirus (CMV) immediate early promoter that yields moderately reduced expression relative to the full-length promoter
   3942..3959    +  promoter       CMV promoter (fragment): human cytomegalovirus (CMV) immediate early promoter
   4032..4335    -  enhancer       CMV enhancer: human cytomegalovirus immediate early enhancer
