[The description below was written by a language model from this plasmid's Addgene catalogue record and pLannotate feature annotations shown in this document.]
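Description:
pGBW-m4134504 is a mammalian expression plasmid carrying the wild-type SARS-CoV-2 ORF10 open reading frame, a very short accessory gene (about 110 bp as recorded), in the pTwist_CMV_6 backbone. The full sequenced construct is roughly 4.3 kb. It is propagated in E. coli as a high-copy plasmid through a ColE1/pUC-type origin and selected with ampicillin via the β-lactamase (AmpR) gene.

Expression is driven by the human cytomegalovirus immediate-early enhancer and promoter. In the annotated sequence these elements lie on the reverse strand, with the enhancer spanning the numbering origin, so that transcription reads through the gap where the insert sits and into a 6xHis tag. The ORF10 coding sequence itself is not called by the automated annotation, and neither is the TEV protease site, but the catalogue entry states that the backbone supplies a C-terminal cleavable TEV site followed by the 6xHis tag. This would allow affinity capture of the protein and subsequent removal of the tag. An SV40 polyadenylation signal lies just beyond the tag, though it is annotated on the opposite strand, so the table does not settle its orientation relative to the cassette. An additional synthetic poly(A) signal lies elsewhere in the backbone. The expression cassette and the bacterial maintenance region are separated by T7 and rrnG transcription terminators and by short β-globin insulator elements, which presumably limit transcriptional read-through between modules. The small β-lactamase and large T antigen fragments in the table appear to be partial matches to backbone sequence rather than functional genes.

The plasmid is intended for transient expression of tagged ORF10 in mammalian cells. The record does not specify particular downstream applications.
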