Addgene plasmid #153727: pGBW-m4134504
Purpose: Mammalian expression plasmid for SARS-CoV-2 ORF10 protein
Depositing lab: Ginkgo Bioworks & Benjie Chen. Depositing organization: Ginkgo Bioworks.
Backbone
  Vector backbone: pTwist_CMV_6
  Backbone size w/o insert (bp): 4180
  Vector type: Mammalian Expression
Growth in bacteria
  Bacterial resistance: Ampicillin, 100 μg/mL
  Growth temperature: 37°C
  Growth strain: DH5alpha
  Copy number: High Copy
Gene/Insert
  Gene/Insert name: SARS-CoV-2 ORF10 protein
  Species: Severe acute respiratory syndrome coronavirus 2
  Insert size (bp): 110
  Mutation: wt
  Entrez Gene: ORF10 (a.k.a. GU280_gp11)
  Promoter: CMV
  Tag / fusion protein: Cleavable TEV;6xHis-003 (C terminal on backbone)
  Cloning method: Unknown
Resource information
  A portion of this plasmid was derived from a plasmid made by: GinkgoBioworks
Depositor comments: NCBI reference sequence: 43740576
How to cite: pGBW-m4134504 was a gift from Ginkgo Bioworks & Benjie Chen (Addgene plasmid # 153727 ; http://n2t.net/addgene:153727 ; RRID:Addgene_153727)
